Addgene plasmid #172586: pDEST-EGFP-TARG1
Purpose: For transient expression of N-terminal GFP-tagged TARG1
Depositing lab: Karla Feijs. Publication: Comparative analysis of MACROD1, MACROD2 and TARG1 expression, localisation and interactome. Zaja R, Aydin G, Lippok BE, Feederle R, Luscher B, Feijs KLH. Sci Rep. 2020 May 19;10(1):8286. doi: 10.1038/s41598-020-64623-y. PubMed 32427867.
Backbone
  Vector backbone: pDEST-EGFP
  Total vector size (bp): 5248
  Vector type: Mammalian Expression
  Selectable markers: Neomycin (select with G418)
Growth in bacteria
  Bacterial resistance: Kanamycin, 50 μg/mL
  Growth temperature: 37°C
  Growth strain: DH5alpha
  Copy number: High Copy
Gene/Insert
  Gene/Insert name: TARG1 (alt names: OARD1; C6orf130)
  Species: H. sapiens (human)
  Insert size (bp): 456
  Entrez Gene: OARD1 (a.k.a. C6orf130, TARG1, dJ34B21.3)
  Promoter: CMV
  Tag / fusion protein: GFP (N terminal on insert)
  Cloning method: Gateway Cloning
  Sequencing primers: 5′ EGFP_C; 3′ SV40pA-R
Terms and licenses: Academic/Nonprofit Terms; Industry Terms: Not Available to Industry
How to cite: pDEST-EGFP-TARG1 was a gift from Karla Feijs (Addgene plasmid # 172586 ; http://n2t.net/addgene:172586 ; RRID:Addgene_172586)
