[The description below was written by a language model from this plasmid's Addgene catalogue record and pLannotate feature annotations shown in this document.]
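Description:
pDEST-EGFP-TARG1 is a mammalian expression plasmid of about 5.25 kb, built on the Gateway-adapted pDEST-EGFP backbone and intended for transient expression of human TARG1 (also known as OARD1 or C6orf130) carrying an N-terminal green fluorescent protein tag. It is maintained in E. coli at high copy through a ColE1/pUC-type origin and selected with kanamycin. An f1 phage origin is also present. A single NeoR/KanR gene (aminoglycoside phosphotransferase from Tn5) serves both hosts. A bacterial bla-type promoter placed directly upstream of the SV40 enhancer/early promoter drives it in bacteria for kanamycin resistance, and the SV40 promoter drives it in mammalian cells for G418 selection, with an HSV TK polyadenylation signal terminating the cassette. Short annotated fragments of ble, a bGH poly(A) signal and SV40 large T antigen are probably incidental backbone matches, not functional elements.

The expression cassette consists of the human cytomegalovirus immediate early enhancer and promoter, followed by the EGFP coding sequence, a remnant of the multiple cloning site that acts as a linker, and then the 456 bp TARG1 open reading frame flanked by attB1 and attB2 sites. These attB sites are the scars of the Gateway recombination that transferred the insert into the destination vector. An SV40 polyadenylation signal lies downstream. The arrangement should yield a constitutively expressed EGFP–TARG1 fusion. This makes the plasmid suitable for visualising the subcellular localisation of TARG1 in transfected cells or for GFP-based capture of the protein, consistent with the associated study comparing the expression, localisation and interactomes of MACROD1, MACROD2 and TARG1.
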