Features (pLannotate 1.2.2; 17 found; start..end, strand, type, name):
     63..366     +  enhancer       CMV enhancer: human cytomegalovirus immediate early enhancer
    367..570     +  promoter       CMV promoter: human cytomegalovirus (CMV) immediate early promoter
    615..1331    +  CDS            EGFP: EGFP is a basic (constitutively fluorescent) green fluorescent protein published in 1996, derived from Aequorea victoria. It is reported to be a rapidly-maturing weak dimer with moderate acid sensitivity.
   1332..1390    +  misc_feature   MCS (fragment): multiple cloning site
   1395..1419    +  protein_bind   attB1: mutant version of attB; recombination site for the Gateway® BP reaction BP Clonase™
   1422..1877    +  CDS            OARD1: OARD1_HUMAN - Also known as C6orf130 From Homo sapiens (Human).
   1882..1906    -  protein_bind   attB2: mutant version of attB; recombination site for the Gateway® BP reaction BP Clonase™
   1934..2018    +  CDS            large T antigen (fragment): large T antigen from SV40 (simian virus 40)
   2041..2162    +  polyA_signal   SV40 poly(A) signal: SV40 polyadenylation signal
   2196..2624    -  rep_origin     f1 ori (sequence partly withheld): f1 bacteriophage origin of replication; arrow indicates direction of (+) strand synthesis
   2651..2755    +  promoter       AmpR promoter: bla
   2757..3114    +  promoter       SV40 promoter: SV40 enhancer and early promoter
   3149..3943    +  CDS            NeoR/KanR: aminoglycoside phosphotransferase from Tn5; aph(3')-II (or nptII); confers resistance to neomycin, kanamycin, and G418 (Geneticin®)
   3964..4116    +  CDS            ble (fragment): BLE_KLEPN - Experimental evidence at protein level: Swiss-Prot protein existence level 1. Binding protein with a strong affinity to the bleomycin family of antibiotics. Binds to CL990; an antimitotic-antibiotic compound. From Klebsiella pneumoniae.
   4175..4222    +  polyA_signal   HSV TK poly(A) signal: herpes simplex virus thymidine kinase polyadenylation signal (Cole and Stacy, 1985)
   4313..4329    -  polyA_signal   bGH poly(A) signal (fragment): bovine growth hormone polyadenylation signal
   4551..5139    +  rep_origin     ori: high-copy-number ColE1/pMB1/pBR322/pUC origin of replication
>Addgene plasmid #172586 | pDEST-EGFP-TARG1 | addgene full sequence | sequence record 358809 | Addgene NGS Result
ATTAGTTATTAATAGTAATCAATTACGGGGTCATTAGTTCATAGCCCATATATGGAGTTCCGCGTTACAT
AACTTACGGTAAATGGCCCGCCTGGCTGACCGCCCAACGACCCCCGCCCATTGACGTCAATAATGACGTA
TGTTCCCATAGTAACGCCAATAGGGACTTTCCATTGACGTCAATGGGTGGAGTATTTACGGTAAACTGCC
CACTTGGCAGTACATCAAGTGTATCATATGCCAAGTACGCCCCCTATTGACGTCAATGACGGTAAATGGC
CCGCCTGGCATTATGCCCAGTACATGACCTTATGGGACTTTCCTACTTGGCAGTACATCTACGTATTAGT
CATCGCTATTACCATGGTGATGCGGTTTTGGCAGTACATCAATGGGCGTGGATAGCGGTTTGACTCACGG
GGATTTCCAAGTCTCCACCCCATTGACGTCAATGGGAGTTTGTTTTGGCACCAAAATCAACGGGACTTTC
CAAAATGTCGTAACAACTCCGCCCCATTGACGCAAATGGGCGGTAGGCGTGTACGGTGGGAGGTCTATAT
AAGCAGAGCTGGTTTAGTGAACCGTCAGATCCGCTAGCGCTACCGGTCGCCACCATGGTGAGCAAGGGCG
AGGAGCTGTTCACCGGGGTGGTGCCCATCCTGGTCGAGCTGGACGGCGACGTAAACGGCCACAAGTTCAG
CGTGTCCGGCGAGGGCGAGGGCGATGCCACCTACGGCAAGCTGACCCTGAAGTTCATCTGCACCACCGGC
AAGCTGCCCGTGCCCTGGCCCACCCTCGTGACCACCCTGACCTACGGCGTGCAGTGCTTCAGCCGCTACC
CCGACCACATGAAGCAGCACGACTTCTTCAAGTCCGCCATGCCCGAAGGCTACGTCCAGGAGCGCACCAT
CTTCTTCAAGGACGACGGCAACTACAAGACCCGCGCCGAGGTGAAGTTCGAGGGCGACACCCTGGTGAAC
CGCATCGAGCTGAAGGGCATCGACTTCAAGGAGGACGGCAACATCCTGGGGCACAAGCTGGAGTACAACT
ACAACAGCCACAACGTCTATATCATGGCCGACAAGCAGAAGAACGGCATCAAGGTGAACTTCAAGATCCG
CCACAACATCGAGGACGGCAGCGTGCAGCTCGCCGACCACTACCAGCAGAACACCCCCATCGGCGACGGC
CCCGTGCTGCTGCCCGACAACCACTACCTGAGCACCCAGTCCGCCCTGAGCAAAGACCCCAACGAGAAGC
GCGATCACATGGTCCTGCTGGAGTTCGTGACCGCCGCCGGGATCACTCTCGGCATGGACGAGCTGTACAA
GTCCGGACTCAGATCTCGAGCTCAAGCTTCGAATTCTGCAGTCGACGGTACCGCGGGCCCATCAACAAGT
TTGTACAAAAAAGCAGGCTTCATGGCCAGCAGCCTTAATGAAGATCCAGAAGGAAGCAGAATCACTTATG
TGAAAGGAGACCTTTTTGCATGCCCGAAAACAGACTCTTTAGCCCACTGTATCAGTGAGGATTGTCGCAT
GGGCGCTGGGATAGCTGTCCTCTTTAAGAAGAAATTTGGAGGGGTGCAAGAACTTTTAAATCAACAAAAG
AAATCTGGAGAAGTGGCTGTTCTGAAGAGAGATGGGCGATATATATATTACTTGATTACAAAGAAAAGGG
CTTCGCACAAGCCAACTTATGAAAACTTACAGAAGAGTTTAGAGGCAATGAAGTCTCATTGTCTGAAGAA
TGGAGTCACTGACCTCTCCATGCCCAGGATTGGATGTGGTCTTGATCGTCTGCAATGGGAAAATGTATCT
GCGATGATCGAGGAGGTATTTGAGGCAACAGACATCAAAATTACTGTGTACACACTCTGAGACCCAGCTT
TCTTGTACAAAGTGGTTGATGGGATCCACCGGATCTAGATAACTGATCATAATCAGCCATACCACATTTG
TAGAGGTTTTACTTGCTTTAAAAAACCTCCCACACCTCCCCCTGAACCTGAAACATAAAATGAATGCAAT
TGTTGTTGTTAACTTGTTTATTGCAGCTTATAATGGTTACAAATAAAGCAATAGCATCACAAATTTCACA
AATAAAGCATTTTTTTCACTGCATTCTAGTTGTGGTTTGTCCAAACTCATCAATGTATCTTAACGCGTAA
ATTGTAAGCGTTAATATTTTGTTAAAATTCGCGTTAAATTTTTGTTAAATCAGCTCATTTTTTAACCAAT
AGGCCGAAATCGGCAAAATCCCTTATAAATCAAAAGAATAGACCGAGATAGGGT
[37 nt withheld, positions 2295-2331]
AAAGAACGTGGACTCCAACGTCAAAGG
[49 nt withheld, positions 2359-2407]
T
[91 nt withheld, positions 2409-2499]
G
[124 nt withheld, positions 2501-2624]
CAGGTGGCACTTTTCGGGGAAATGTGCGCGGAACCCCTATTTGTTTATTTTTCTAAATACATTCAAATAT
GTATCCGCTCATGAGACAATAACCCTGATAAATGCTTCAATAATATTGAAAAAGGAAGAGTCCTGAGGCG
GAAAGAACCAGCTGTGGAATGTGTGTCAGTTAGGGTGTGGAAAGTCCCCAGGCTCCCCAGCAGGCAGAAG
TATGCAAAGCATGCATCTCAATTAGTCAGCAACCAGGTGTGGAAAGTCCCCAGGCTCCCCAGCAGGCAGA
AGTATGCAAAGCATGCATCTCAATTAGTCAGCAACCATAGTCCCGCCCCTAACTCCGCCCATCCCGCCCC
TAACTCCGCCCAGTTCCGCCCATTCTCCGCCCCATGGCTGACTAATTTTTTTTATTTATGCAGAGGCCGA
GGCCGCCTCGGCCTCTGAGCTATTCCAGAAGTAGTGAGGAGGCTTTTTTGGAGGCCTAGGCTTTTGCAAA
GATCGATCAAGAGACAGGATGAGGATCGTTTCGCATGATTGAACAAGATGGATTGCACGCAGGTTCTCCG
GCCGCTTGGGTGGAGAGGCTATTCGGCTATGACTGGGCACAACAGACAATCGGCTGCTCTGATGCCGCCG
TGTTCCGGCTGTCAGCGCAGGGGCGCCCGGTTCTTTTTGTCAAGACCGACCTGTCCGGTGCCCTGAATGA
ACTGCAAGACGAGGCAGCGCGGCTATCGTGGCTGGCCACGACGGGCGTTCCTTGCGCAGCTGTGCTCGAC
GTTGTCACTGAAGCGGGAAGGGACTGGCTGCTATTGGGCGAAGTGCCGGGGCAGGATCTCCTGTCATCTC
ACCTTGCTCCTGCCGAGAAAGTATCCATCATGGCTGATGCAATGCGGCGGCTGCATACGCTTGATCCGGC
TACCTGCCCATTCGACCACCAAGCGAAACATCGCATCGAGCGAGCACGTACTCGGATGGAAGCCGGTCTT
GTCGATCAGGATGATCTGGACGAAGAGCATCAGGGGCTCGCGCCAGCCGAACTGTTCGCCAGGCTCAAGG
CGAGCATGCCCGACGGCGAGGATCTCGTCGTGACCCATGGCGATGCCTGCTTGCCGAATATCATGGTGGA
AAATGGCCGCTTTTCTGGATTCATCGACTGTGGCCGGCTGGGTGTGGCGGACCGCTATCAGGACATAGCG
TTGGCTACCCGTGATATTGCTGAAGAGCTTGGCGGCGAATGGGCTGACCGCTTCCTCGTGCTTTACGGTA
TCGCCGCTCCCGATTCGCAGCGCATCGCCTTCTATCGCCTTCTTGACGAGTTCTTCTGAGCGGGACTCTG
GGGTTCGAAATGACCGACCAAGCGACGCCCAACCTGCCATCACGAGATTTCGATTCCACCGCCGCCTTCT
ATGAAAGGTTGGGCTTCGGAATCGTTTTCCGGGACGCCGGCTGGATGATCCTCCAGCGCGGGGATCTCAT
GCTGGAGTTCTTCGCCCACCCTAGGGGGAGGCTAACTGAAACACGGAAGGAGACAATACCGGAAGGAACC
CGCGCTATGACGGCAATAAAAAGACAGAATAAAACGCACGGTGTTGGGTCGTTTGTTCATAAACGCGGGG
TTCGGTCCCAGGGCTGGCACTCTGTCGATACCCCACCGAGACCCCATTGGGGCCAATACGCCCGCGTTTC
TTCCTTTTCCCCACCCCACCCCCCAAGTTCGGGTGAAGGCCCAGGGCTCGCAGCCAACGTCGGGGCGGCA
GGCCCTGCCATAGCCTCAGGTTACTCATATATACTTTAGATTGATTTAAAACTTCATTTTTAATTTAAAA
GGATCTAGGTGAAGATCCTTTTTGATAATCTCATGACCAAAATCCCTTAACGTGAGTTTTCGTTCCACTG
AGCGTCAGACCCCGTAGAAAAGATCAAAGGATCTTCTTGAGATCCTTTTTTTCTGCGCGTAATCTGCTGC
TTGCAAACAAAAAAACCACCGCTACCAGCGGTGGTTTGTTTGCCGGATCAAGAGCTACCAACTCTTTTTC
CGAAGGTAACTGGCTTCAGCAGAGCGCAGATACCAAATACTGTTCTTCTAGTGTAGCCGTAGTTAGGCCA
CCACTTCAAGAACTCTGTAGCACCGCCTACATACCTCGCTCTGCTAATCCTGTTACCAGTGGCTGCTGCC
AGTGGCGATAAGTCGTGTCTTACCGGGTTGGACTCAAGACGATAGTTACCGGATAAGGCGCAGCGGTCGG
GCTGAACGGGGGGTTCGTGCACACAGCCCAGCTTGGAGCGAACGACCTACACCGAACTGAGATACCTACA
GCGTGAGCTATGAGAAAGCGCCACGCTTCCCGAAGGGAGAAAGGCGGACAGGTATCCGGTAAGCGGCAGG
GTCGGAACAGGAGAGCGCACGAGGGAGCTTCCAGGGGGAAACGCCTGGTATCTTTATAGTCCTGTCGGGT
TTCGCCACCTCTGACTTGAGCGTCGATTTTTGTGATGCTCGTCAGGGGGGCGGAGCCTATGGAAAAACGC
CAGCAACGCGGCCTTTTTACGGTTCCTGGCCTTTTGCTGGCCTTTTGCTCACATGTTCTTTCCTGCGTTA
TCCCCTGATTCTGTGGATAACCGTATTACCGCCATGC
